Addgene plasmid #139124: hnRNPF_PLD_YtoS
Purpose: express hnRNPF PLD with all Y changed to S
Depositing lab: Nicolas Fawzi. Depositing organization: Brown University. Publication: Tyrosine phosphorylation regulates hnRNPA2 granule protein partitioning and reduces neurodegeneration. Ryan VH, Perdikari TM, Naik MT, Saueressig CF, Lins J, Dignon GL, Mittal J, Hart AC, Fawzi NL. EMBO J. 2021 Feb 1;40(3):e105001. doi: 10.15252/embj.2020105001. Epub 2020 Dec 22. PubMed 33349959.
Backbone
  Vector backbone: pJ411
  Vector type: Bacterial Expression
Growth in bacteria
  Bacterial resistance: Kanamycin, 50 μg/mL
  Growth temperature: 37°C
  Growth strain: DH5alpha
  Copy number: High Copy
Gene/Insert
  Gene/Insert name: hnRNPA2
  Species: H. sapiens (human)
  Mutation: all Y to S
  Entrez Gene: HNRNPA2B1 (a.k.a. HNRNPA2, HNRNPB1, HNRPA2, HNRPA2B1, HNRPB1, IBMPFD2, OPMD2, RNPA2, SNRPB1)
  Cloning method: Restriction Enzyme; 5′ cloning site unknown (unknown if destroyed)
Terms and licenses: Academic/Nonprofit Terms; Industry Terms: Not Available to Industry
How to cite: hnRNPF_PLD_YtoS was a gift from Nicolas Fawzi (Addgene plasmid # 139124 ; http://n2t.net/addgene:139124 ; RRID:Addgene_139124)
