[The description below was written by a language model from this plasmid's Addgene catalogue record and pLannotate feature annotations shown in this document.]
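Description:
hnRNPF_PLD_YtoS is a bacterial expression plasmid of about 5.4 kb built on the pJ411 backbone, intended for producing a mutant form of the prion-like domain (PLD) of human hnRNPF in which every tyrosine has been replaced by serine. The catalogue fields are inconsistent on the insert. The gene/insert name and Entrez link point to hnRNPA2 (HNRNPA2B1), whereas the plasmid name, stated purpose and sequence-based annotation all indicate HNRNPF. The annotated HNRNPF match is a short fragment of roughly 150 nt, which fits a low-complexity domain rather than the full-length protein.

Expression follows the usual T7/lac arrangement. A T7 promoter is followed by a lac operator and the T7 gene 10 ribosome binding site, the open reading frame ends at a T7 terminator, and a lacI gene with its own promoter supplies the repressor. Transcription should therefore be IPTG-inducible in E. coli hosts that provide T7 RNA polymerase. Small annotated fragments flank the insert. Upstream there is a partial match to a composite His/TEV-site tag, and downstream there are partial matches to a polyhistidine tag and a T7 gene 10B-derived solubility tag. These suggest histidine affinity tagging and possibly a TEV cleavage site, but the matches are too short to define the exact tag layout.

The plasmid is selected with kanamycin through an aph(3')-Ia gene and replicates from a ColE1/pMB1-type origin. The catalogue lists it as high copy, although rop and bom elements are also annotated. An f1 origin and remnant tetracycline-resistance fragments are also present. The associated publication concerns tyrosine phosphorylation and hnRNPA2 granule partitioning, so the construct probably supplies recombinant protein for testing how tyrosines contribute to such interactions.
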