Features (pLannotate 1.2.2; 20 found; start..end, strand, type, name):
    152..170     +  promoter       T7 promoter: promoter for bacteriophage T7 RNA polymerase
    171..195     +  protein_bind   lac operator: The lac repressor binds to the lac operator to inhibit transcription in E. coli. This inhibition can be relieved by adding lactose or isopropyl-β-D-thiogalactopyranoside (IPTG). lac repressor encoded by lacI
    210..232     +  RBS            RBS: efficient ribosome binding site from bacteriophage T7 gene 10 (Olins and Rangwala, 1989)
    257..273     +  CDS            capTEV™ (fragment): composite tag for in vivo biotinylation, TEV protease cleavage, and 6xHis tagging
    302..454     +  CDS            HNRNPF (fragment): HNRPF_HUMAN - Also known as HNRPF. Experimental evidence at protein level: Swiss-Prot protein existence level 1. Component of the heterogeneous nuclear ribonucleoprotein (hnRNP) complexes which provide the substrate for the processing events that pre-mRNAs undergo before becoming functional, translatable mRNAs in the cytoplasm. Plays a role in the regulation of alternative splicing events. Binds G-rich sequences in pre-mRNAs and keeps target RNA in an unfolded state. From Homo sapiens (Human).
    464..481     +  CDS            9xHis (fragment): 9xHis affinity tag
    491..540     +  CDS            SET1 (fragment): solubility-enhancement tag derived from T7 phage gene 10B
    548..595     +  terminator     T7 terminator: transcription terminator for bacteriophage T7 RNA polymerase
    632..1060    +  rep_origin     f1 ori (sequence partly withheld): f1 bacteriophage origin of replication; arrow indicates direction of (+) strand synthesis
   1113..1170    +  promoter       AmpR promoter (fragment): bla
   1179..1994    -  CDS            KanR: aminoglycoside phosphotransferase; aph(3')-Ia; confers resistance to kanamycin in bacteria or G418 (Geneticin®) in eukaryotes
   2116..2704    +  rep_origin     ori: high-copy-number ColE1/pMB1/pBR322/pUC origin of replication
   2890..3029    -  misc_feature   bom: basis of mobility region from pBR322
   3131..3322    -  CDS            rop: Rop protein, which maintains plasmids at low copy number; rop
   3339..3719    +  CDS            YPB1_ECOLX: Protein predicted: Swiss-Prot protein existence level 4. From Escherichia coli.
   3791..4082    -  CDS            TcR (fragment): tetracycline efflux protein; tet; confers resistance to tetracycline
   4097..4118    -  protein_bind   CAP binding site: CAP binding activates transcription in the presence of cAMP. E. coli catabolite activator protein
   4131..5213    -  CDS            lacI: lac repressor; lacI; The lac repressor binds to the lac operator to inhibit transcription in E. coli. This inhibition can be relieved by adding lactose or isopropyl-β-D-thiogalactopyranoside (IPTG).
   5214..5291    -  promoter       lacI promoter: lacI
   5299..130     -  CDS            TcR (fragment) (across the origin): tetracycline efflux protein; tet; confers resistance to tetracycline
>Addgene plasmid #139124 | hnRNPF_PLD_YtoS | addgene full sequence | sequence record 274905 | Addgene NGS Result
GAAACAAGCGCTCATGAGCCCGAAGTGGCGAGCCCGATCTTCCCCATCGGTGATGTCGGCGATATAGGCG
CCAGCAACCGCACCTGTGGCGCCGGTGATGCCGGCCACGATGCGTCCGGCGTAGAGGATCGAGATCTCGA
TCCCGCGAAATTAATACGACTCACTATAGGGGAATTGTGAGCGGATAACAATTCCCCTCTAGAAATAATT
TTGTTTAACTTTAAGAAGGAGATATACCATGGGCTCTGATAAAATTCATCATCATCATCATCACGAAAAT
CTTTATTTTCAAGGTCATATGACCGGTGCGAGCAACGGTGCGAGCAGCAGCCAAGTGATGCAGGGTATGG
GTGTGAGCGCGGCGCAAGCGACCAGCAGCGGCCTGGAGAGCCAGAGCGTGAGCGGTTGCAGCGGTGCGGG
TAGCAGCGGTCAGAACAGCATGGGTGGCAGCGACTAACTCGAGCACCACCACCACCACCACTGAGATCCG
GCTGCTAACAAAGCCCGAAAGGAAGCTGAGTTGGCTGCTGCCACCGCTGAGCAATAACTAGCATAACCCC
TTGGGGCCTCTAAACGGGTCTTGAGGGGTTTTTTGCTGAAAGGAGGAACTATATCCGGATTGGCGAATGG
G
[124 nt withheld, positions 632-755]
C
[91 nt withheld, positions 757-847]
A
[49 nt withheld, positions 849-897]
CCTTTGACGTTGGAGTCCACGTTCTTT
[37 nt withheld, positions 925-961]
ACCCTATCTCGGTCTATTCTTTTGATTTATAAGGGATTTTGCCGATTTCGGCCTATTGGTTAAAAAATGA
GCTGATTTAACAAAAATTTAACGCGAATTTTAACAAAATATTAACGCTTACAATTTAGGTGGCACTTTTC
GGGGAAATGTGCGCGGAACCCCTATTTGTTTATTTTTCTAAATACATTCAAATATGTATCCGCTCATGAA
TTAATTCTTAGAAAAACTCATCGAGCATCAAATGAAACTGCAATTTATTCATATCAGGATTATCAATACC
ATATTTTTGAAAAAGCCGTTTCTGTAATGAAGGAGAAAACTCACCGAGGCAGTTCCATAGGATGGCAAGA
TCCTGGTATCGGTCTGCGATTCCGACTCGTCCAACATCAATACAACCTATTAATTTCCCCTCGTCAAAAA
TAAGGTTATCAAGTGAGAAATCACCATGAGTGACGACTGAATCCGGTGAGAATGGCAAAAGTTTATGCAT
TTCTTTCCAGACTTGTTCAACAGGCCAGCCATTACGCTCGTCATCAAAATCACTCGCATCAACCAAACCG
TTATTCATTCGTGATTGCGCCTGAGCGAGACGAAATACGCGATCGCTGTTAAAAGGACAATTACAAACAG
GAATCGAATGCAACCGGCGCAGGAACACTGCCAGCGCATCAACAATATTTTCACCTGAATCAGGATATTC
TTCTAATACCTGGAATGCTGTTTTCCCGGGGATCGCAGTGGTGAGTAACCATGCATCATCAGGAGTACGG
ATAAAATGCTTGATGGTCGGAAGAGGCATAAATTCCGTCAGCCAGTTTAGTCTGACCATCTCATCTGTAA
CATCATTGGCAACGCTACCTTTGCCATGTTTCAGAAACAACTCTGGCGCATCGGGCTTCCCATACAATCG
ATAGATTGTCGCACCTGATTGCCCGACATTATCGCGAGCCCATTTATACCCATATAAATCAGCATCCATG
TTGGAATTTAATCGCGGCCTAGAGCAAGACGTTTCCCGTTGAATATGGCTCATAACACCCCTTGTATTAC
TGTTTATGTAAGCAGACAGTTTTATTGTTCATGACCAAAATCCCTTAACGTGAGTTTTCGTTCCACTGAG
CGTCAGACCCCGTAGAAAAGATCAAAGGATCTTCTTGAGATCCTTTTTTTCTGCGCGTAATCTGCTGCTT
GCAAACAAAAAAACCACCGCTACCAGCGGTGGTTTGTTTGCCGGATCAAGAGCTACCAACTCTTTTTCCG
AAGGTAACTGGCTTCAGCAGAGCGCAGATACCAAATACTGTCCTTCTAGTGTAGCCGTAGTTAGGCCACC
ACTTCAAGAACTCTGTAGCACCGCCTACATACCTCGCTCTGCTAATCCTGTTACCAGTGGCTGCTGCCAG
TGGCGATAAGTCGTGTCTTACCGGGTTGGACTCAAGACGATAGTTACCGGATAAGGCGCAGCGGTCGGGC
TGAACGGGGGGTTCGTGCACACAGCCCAGCTTGGAGCGAACGACCTACACCGAACTGAGATACCTACAGC
GTGAGCTATGAGAAAGCGCCACGCTTCCCGAAGGGAGAAAGGCGGACAGGTATCCGGTAAGCGGCAGGGT
CGGAACAGGAGAGCGCACGAGGGAGCTTCCAGGGGGAAACGCCTGGTATCTTTATAGTCCTGTCGGGTTT
CGCCACCTCTGACTTGAGCGTCGATTTTTGTGATGCTCGTCAGGGGGGCGGAGCCTATGGAAAAACGCCA
GCAACGCGGCCTTTTTACGGTTCCTGGCCTTTTGCTGGCCTTTTGCTCACATGTTCTTTCCTGCGTTATC
CCCTGATTCTGTGGATAACCGTATTACCGCCTTTGAGTGAGCTGATACCGCTCGCCGCAGCCGAACGACC
GAGCGCAGCGAGTCAGTGAGCGAGGAAGCGGAAGAGCGCCTGATGCGGTATTTTCTCCTTACGCATCTGT
GCGGTATTTCACACCGCAATGGTGCACTCTCAGTACAATCTGCTCTGATGCCGCATAGTTAAGCCAGTAT
ACACTCCGCTATCGCTACGTGACTGGGTCATGGCTGCGCCCCGACACCCGCCAACACCCGCTGACGCGCC
CTGACGGGCTTGTCTGCTCCCGGCATCCGCTTACAGACAAGCTGTGACCGTCTCCGGGAGCTGCATGTGT
CAGAGGTTTTCACCGTCATCACCGAAACGCGCGAGGCAGCTGCGGTAAAGCTCATCAGCGTGGTCGTGAA
GCGATTCACAGATGTCTGCCTGTTCATCCGCGTCCAGCTCGTTGAGTTTCTCCAGAAGCGTTAATGTCTG
GCTTCTGATAAAGCGGGCCATGTTAAGGGCGGTTTTTTCCTGTTTGGTCACTGATGCCTCCGTGTAAGGG
GGATTTCTGTTCATGGGGGTAATGATACCGATGAAACGAGAGAGGATGCTCACGATACGGGTTACTGATG
ATGAACATGCCCGGTTACTGGAACGTTGTGAGGGTAAACAACTGGCGGTATGGATGCGGCGGGACCAGAG
AAAAATCACTCAGGGTCAATGCCAGCGCTTCGTTAATACAGATGTAGGTGTTCCACAGGGTAGCCAGCAG
CATCCTGCGATGCAGATCCGGAACATAATGGTGCAGGGCGCTGACTTCCGCGTTTCCAGACTTTACGAAA
CACGGAAACCGAAGACCATTCATGTTGTTGCTCAGGTCGCAGACGTTTTGCAGCAGCAGTCGCTTCACGT
TCGCTCGCGTATCGGTGATTCATTCTGCTAACCAGTAAGGCAACCCCGCCAGCCTAGCCGGGTCCTCAAC
GACAGGAGCACGATCATGCGCACCCGTGGGGCCGCCATGCCGGCGATAATGGCCTGCTTCTCGCCGAAAC
GTTTGGTGGCGGGACCAGTGACGAAGGCTTGAGCGAGGGCGTGCAAGATTCCGAATACCGCAAGCGACAG
GCCGATCATCGTCGCGCTCCAGCGAAAGCGGTCCTCGCCGAAAATGACCCAGAGCGCTGCCGGCACCTGT
CCTACGAGTTGCATGATAAAGAAGACAGTCATAAGTGCGGCGACGATAGTCATGCCCCGCGCCCACCGGA
AGGAGCTGACTGGGTTGAAGGCTCTCAAGGGCATCGGTCGAGATCCCGGTGCCTAATGAGTGAGCTAACT
TACATTAATTGCGTTGCGCTCACTGCCCGCTTTCCAGTCGGGAAACCTGTCGTGCCAGCTGCATTAATGA
ATCGGCCAACGCGCGGGGAGAGGCGGTTTGCGTATTGGGCGCCAGGGTGGTTTTTCTTTTCACCAGTGAG
ACGGGCAACAGCTGATTGCCCTTCACCGCCTGGCCCTGAGAGAGTTGCAGCAAGCGGTCCACGCTGGTTT
GCCCCAGCAGGCGAAAATCCTGTTTGATGGTGGTTAACGGCGGGATATAACATGAGCTGTCTTCGGTATC
GTCGTATCCCACTACCGAGATATCCGCACCAACGCGCAGCCCGGACTCGGTAATGGCGCGCATTGCGCCC
AGCGCCATCTGATCGTTGGCAACCAGCATCGCAGTGGGAACGATGCCCTCATTCAGCATTTGCATGGTTT
GTTGAAAACCGGACATGGCACTCCAGTCGCCTTCCCGTTCCGCTATCGGCTGAATTTGATTGCGAGTGAG
ATATTTATGCCAGCCAGCCAGACGCAGACGCGCCGAGACAGAACTTAATGGGCCCGCTAACAGCGCGATT
TGCTGGTGACCCAATGCGACCAGATGCTCCACGCCCAGTCGCGTACCGTCTTCATGGGAGAAAATAATAC
TGTTGATGGGTGTCTGGTCAGAGACATCAAGAAATAACGCCGGAACATTAGTGCAGGCAGCTTCCACAGC
AATGGCATCCTGGTCATCCAGCGGATAGTTAATGATCAGCCCACTGACGCGTTGCGCGAGAAGATTGTGC
ACCGCCGCTTTACAGGCTTCGACGCCGCTTCGTTCTACCATCGACACCACCACGCTGGCACCCAGTTGAT
CGGCGCGAGATTTAATCGCCGCGACAATTTGCGACGGCGCGTGCAGGGCCAGACTGGAGGTGGCAACGCC
AATCAGCAACGACTGTTTGCCCGCCAGTTGTTGTGCCACGCGGTTGGGAATGTAATTCAGCTCCGCCATC
GCCGCTTCCACTTTTTCCCGCGTTTTCGCAGAAACGTGGCTGGCCTGGTTCACCACGCGGGAAACGGTCT
GATAAGAGACACCGGCATACTCTGCGACATCGTATAACGTTACTGGTTTCACATTCACCACCCTGAATTG
ACTCTCTTCCGGGCGCTATCATGCCATACCGCGAAAGGTTTTGCGCCATTCGATGGTGTCCGGGATCTCG
ACGCTCTCCCTTATGCGACTCCTGCATTAGGAAGCAGCCCAGTAGTAGGTTGAGGCCGTTGAGCACCGCC
GCCGCAAGGAATGGTGCATGCAAGGAGATGGCGCCCAACAGTCCCCCGGCCACGGGGCCTGCCACCATAC
CCACGCC
