>Addgene plasmid #139124 | hnRNPF_PLD_YtoS | depositor partial sequence | sequence record 269189 | insert
CATATGACCGGTGCGAGCAACGGTGCGAGCAGCAGCCAAGTGATGCAGGGTATGGGTGTGAGCGCGGCGC
AAGCGACCAGCAGCGGCCTGGAGAGCCAGAGCGTGAGCGGTTGCAGCGGTGCGGGTAGCAGCGGTCAGAA
CAGCATGGGTGGCAGCGACTAACTCGAG
